>Addgene plasmid #192494 | pAAV-EFS-CasRx-T2A-mCherry-pA | addgene full sequence | sequence record 380383 | Addgene NGS Result
TGGCCTTTTGCTCACATGTCCTGCAGGCAGCTGCGCGCTCGCTCGCTCACTGAGGCCGCCCGGGCGTCGG
GCGACCTTTGGTCGCCCGGCCTCAGTGAGCGAGCGAGCGCGCAGAGAGGGAGTGGCCAACTCCATCACTA
GGGGTTCCTGCGGCCTCTAGAGCTAGGCGTCCTAGAGTCGAGTGGCTCCGGTGCCCGTCAGTGGGCAGAG
CGCACATCGCCCACAGTCCCCGAGAAGTTGGGGGGAGGGGTCGGCAATTGAACGGGTGCCTAGAGAAGGT
GGCGCGGGGTAAACTGGGAAAGTGATGTCGTGTACTGGCTCCGCCTTTTTCCCGAGGGTGGGGGAGAACC
GTATATAAGTGCAGTAGTCGCCGTGAACGTTCTTTTTCGCAACGGGTTTGCCGCCAGAACACAGGTGTCG
TGACGCGGACCGGTGCCACCATGAGCCCCAAGAAGAAGAGAAAGGTGGAGGCCAGCATCGAAAAAAAAAA
GTCCTTCGCCAAGGGCATGGGCGTGAAGTCCACACTCGTGTCCGGCTCCAAAGTGTACATGACAACCTTC
GCCGAAGGCAGCGACGCCAGGCTGGAAAAGATCGTGGAGGGCGACAGCATCAGGAGCGTGAATGAGGGCG
AGGCCTTCAGCGCTGAAATGGCCGATAAAAACGCCGGCTATAAGATCGGCAACGCCAAATTCAGCCATCC
TAAGGGCTACGCCGTGGTGGCTAACAACCCTCTGTATACAGGACCCGTCCAGCAGGATATGCTCGGCCTG
AAGGAAACTCTGGAAAAGAGGTACTTCGGCGAGAGCGCTGATGGCAATGACAATATTTGTATCCAGGTGA
TCCATAACATCCTGGACATTGAAAAAATCCTCGCCGAATACATTACCAACGCCGCCTACGCCGTCAACAA
TATCTCCGGCCTGGATAAGGACATTATTGGATTCGGCAAGTTCTCCACAGTGTATACCTACGACGAATTC
AAAGACCCCGAGCACCATAGGGCCGCTTTCAACAATAACGATAAGCTCATCAACGCCATCAAGGCCCAGT
ATGACGAGTTCGACAACTTCCTCGATAACCCCAGACTCGGCTATTTCGGCCAGGCCTTTTTCAGCAAGGA
GGGCAGAAATTACATCATCAATTACGGCAACGAATGCTATGACATTCTGGCCCTCCTGAGCGGACTGAGG
CACTGGGTGGTCCATAACAACGAAGAAGAGTCCAGGATCTCCAGGACCTGGCTCTACAACCTCGATAAGA
ACCTCGACAACGAATACATCTCCACCCTCAACTACCTCTACGACAGGATCACCAATGAGCTGACCAACTC
CTTCTCCAAGAACTCCGCCGCCAACGTGAACTATATTGCCGAAACTCTGGGAATCAACCCTGCCGAATTC
GCCGAACAATATTTCAGATTCAGCATTATGAAAGAGCAGAAAAACCTCGGATTCAATATCACCAAGCTCA
GGGAAGTGATGCTGGACAGGAAGGATATGTCCGAGATCAGGAAAAATCATAAGGTGTTCGACTCCATCAG
GACCAAGGTCTACACCATGATGGACTTTGTGATTTATAGGTATTACATCGAAGAGGATGCCAAGGTGGCT
GCCGCCAATAAGTCCCTCCCCGATAATGAGAAGTCCCTGAGCGAGAAGGATATCTTTGTGATTAACCTGA
GGGGCTCCTTCAACGACGACCAGAAGGATGCCCTCTACTACGATGAAGCTAATAGAATTTGGAGAAAGCT
CGAAAATATCATGCACAACATCAAGGAATTTAGGGGAAACAAGACAAGAGAGTATAAGAAGAAGGACGCC
CCTAGACTGCCCAGAATCCTGCCCGCTGGCCGTGATGTTTCCGCCTTCAGCAAACTCATGTATGCCCTGA
CCATGTTCCTGGATGGCAAGGAGATCAACGACCTCCTGACCACCCTGATTAATAAATTCGATAACATCCA
GAGCTTCCTGAAGGTGATGCCTCTCATCGGAGTCAACGCTAAGTTCGTGGAGGAATACGCCTTTTTCAAA
GACTCCGCCAAGATCGCCGATGAGCTGAGGCTGATCAAGTCCTTCGCTAGAATGGGAGAACCTATTGCCG
ATGCCAGGAGGGCCATGTATATCGACGCCATCCGTATTTTAGGAACCAACCTGTCCTATGATGAGCTCAA
GGCCCTCGCCGACACCTTTTCCCTGGACGAGAACGGAAACAAGCTCAAGAAAGGCAAGCACGGCATGAGA
AATTTCATTATTAATAACGTGATCAGCAATAAAAGGTTCCACTACCTGATCAGATACGGTGATCCTGCCC
ACCTCCATGAGATCGCCAAAAACGAGGCCGTGGTGAAGTTCGTGCTCGGCAGGATCGCTGACATCCAGAA
AAAACAGGGCCAGAACGGCAAGAACCAGATCGACAGGTACTACGAAACTTGTATCGGAAAGGATAAGGGC
AAGAGCGTGAGCGAAAAGGTGGACGCTCTCACAAAGATCATCACCGGAATGAACTACGACCAATTCGACA
AGAAAAGGAGCGTCATTGAGGACACCGGCAGGGAAAACGCCGAGAGGGAGAAGTTTAAAAAGATCATCAG
CCTGTACCTCACCGTGATCTACCACATCCTCAAGAATATTGTCAATATCAACGCCAGGTACGTCATCGGA
TTCCATTGCGTCGAGCGTGATGCTCAACTGTACAAGGAGAAAGGCTACGACATCAATCTCAAGAAACTGG
AAGAGAAGGGATTCAGCTCCGTCACCAAGCTCTGCGCTGGCATTGATGAAACTGCCCCCGATAAGAGAAA
GGACGTGGAAAAGGAGATGGCTGAAAGAGCCAAGGAGAGCATTGACAGCCTCGAGAGCGCCAACCCCAAG
CTGTATGCCAATTACATCAAATACAGCGACGAGAAGAAAGCCGAGGAGTTCACCAGGCAGATTAACAGGG
AGAAGGCCAAAACCGCCCTGAACGCCTACCTGAGGAACACCAAGTGGAATGTGATCATCAGGGAGGACCT
CCTGAGAATTGACAACAAGACATGTACCCTGTTCAGAAACAAGGCCGTCCACCTGGAAGTGGCCAGGTAT
GTCCACGCCTATATCAACGACATTGCCGAGGTCAATTCCTACTTCCAACTGTACCATTACATCATGCAGA
GAATTATCATGAATGAGAGGTACGAGAAAAGCAGCGGAAAGGTGTCCGAGTACTTCGACGCTGTGAATGA
CGAGAAGAAGTACAACGATAGGCTCCTGAAACTGCTGTGTGTGCCTTTCGGCTACTGTATCCCCAGGTTT
AAGAACCTGAGCATCGAGGCCCTGTTCGATAGGAACGAGGCCGCCAAGTTCGACAAGGAGAAAAAGAAGG
TGTCCGGCAATTCCGGATCCGGACCTAAGAAAAAGAGGAAGGTGGCCGCTGCGTACCCATACGATGTTCC
AGATTACGCTGCCAGCGGCAGTGGAGAGGGCAGAGGAAGTCTGCTAACATGCGGTGACGTCGAGGAGAAT
CCTGGCCCAGTGAGCAAGGGCGAGGAGGATAACATGGCCATCATCAAGGAGTTCATGCGCTTCAAGGTGC
ACATGGAGGGCTCCGTGAACGGCCACGAGTTCGAGATCGAGGGCGAGGGCGAGGGCCGCCCCTACGAGGG
CACCCAGACCGCCAAGCTGAAGGTGACCAAGGGTGGCCCCCTGCCCTTCGCCTGGGACATCCTGTCCCCT
CAGTTCATGTACGGCTCCAAGGCCTACGTGAAGCACCCCGCCGACATCCCCGACTACTTGAAGCTGTCCT
TCCCCGAGGGCTTCAAGTGGGAGCGCGTGATGAACTTCGAGGACGGCGGCGTGGTGACCGTGACCCAGGA
CTCCTCCCTGCAGGACGGCGAGTTCATCTACAAGGTGAAGCTGCGCGGCACCAACTTCCCCTCCGACGGC
CCCGTAATGCAGAAGAAGACCATGGGCTGGGAGGCCTCCTCCGAGCGGATGTACCCCGAGGACGGCGCCC
TGAAGGGCGAGATCAAGCAGAGGCTGAAGCTGAAGGACGGCGGCCACTACGACGCTGAGGTCAAGACCAC
CTACAAGGCCAAGAAGCCCGTGCAGCTGCCCGGCGCCTACAACGTCAACATCAAGTTGGACATCACCTCC
CACAACGAGGACTACACCATCGTGGAACAGTACGAACGCGCCGAGGGCCGCCACTCCACCGGCGGCATGG
ACGAGCTGTACAAGTAAAAGCTTAATAAAAGATCTTTATTTTCATTAGATCTGTGTGTTGGTTTTTTGTG
TGCGGCCGCAGGAACCCCTAGTGATGGAGTTGGCCACTCCCTCTCTGCGCGCTCGCTCGCTCACTGAGGC
CGGGCGACCAAAGGTCGCCCGACGCCCGGGCTTTGCCCGGGCGGCCTCAGTGAGCGAGCGAGCGCGCAGC
TGCCTGCAGGGGCGCCTGATGCGGTATTTTCTCCTTACGCATCTGTGCGGTATTTCACACCGCATA
[95 nt withheld, positions 4477-4571]
T
[46 nt withheld, positions 4573-4618]
C
[141 nt withheld, positions 4620-4760]
CCTTTGACGTTGGAGTCCACGTTCTTT
[37 nt withheld, positions 4788-4824]
ACTCTATCTCGGGCTATTCTTTTGATTTATAAGGGATTTTGCCGATTTCGGTCTATTGGTTAAAAAATGA
GCTGATTTAACAAAAATTTAACGCGAATTTTAACAAAATATTAACGTTTACAATTTTATGGTGCACTCTC
AGTACAATCTGCTCTGATGCCGCATAGTTAAGCCAGCCCCGACACCCGCCAACACCCGCTGACGCGCCCT
GACGGGCTTGTCTGCTCCCGGCATCCGCTTACAGACAAGCTGTGACCGTCTCCGGGAGCTGCATGTGTCA
GAGGTTTTCACCGTCATCACCGAAACGCGCGAGACGAAAGGGCCTCGTGATACGCCTATTTTTATAGGTT
AATGTCATGATAATAATGGTTTCTTAGACGTCAGGTGGCACTTTTCGGGGAAATGTGCGCGGAACCCCTA
TTTGTTTATTTTTCTAAATACATTCAAATATGTATCCGCTCATGAGACAATAACCCTGATAAATGCTTCA
ATAATATTGAAAAAGGAAGAGTATGAGTATTCAACATTTCCGTGTCGCCCTTATTCCCTTTTTTGCGGCA
TTTTGCCTTCCTGTTTTTGCTCACCCAGAAACGCTGGTGAAAGTAAAAGATGCTGAAGATCAGTTGGGTG
CACGAGTGGGTTACATCGAACTGGATCTCAACAGCGGTAAGATCCTTGAGAGTTTTCGCCCCGAAGAACG
TTTTCCAATGATGAGCACTTTTAAAGTTCTGCTATGTGGCGCGGTATTATCCCGTATTGACGCCGGGCAA
GAGCAACTCGGTCGCCGCATACACTATTCTCAGAATGACTTGGTTGAGTACTCACCAGTCACAGAAAAGC
ATCTTACGGATGGCATGACAGTAAGAGAATTATGCAGTGCTGCCATAACCATGAGTGATAACACTGCGGC
CAACTTACTTCTGACAACGATCGGAGGACCGAAGGAGCTAACCGCTTTTTTGCACAACATGGGGGATCAT
GTAACTCGCCTTGATCGTTGGGAACCGGAGCTGAATGAAGCCATACCAAACGACGAGCGTGACACCACGA
TGCCTGTAGCAATGGCAACAACGTTGCGCAAACTATTAACTGGCGAACTACTTACTCTAGCTTCCCGGCA
ACAATTAATAGACTGGATGGAGGCGGATAAAGTTGCAGGACCACTTCTGCGCTCGGCCCTTCCGGCTGGC
TGGTTTATTGCTGATAAATCTGGAGCCGGTGAGCGTGGAAGCCGCGGTATCATTGCAGCACTGGGGCCAG
ATGGTAAGCCCTCCCGTATCGTAGTTATCTACACGACGGGGAGTCAGGCAACTATGGATGAACGAAATAG
ACAGATCGCTGAGATAGGTGCCTCACTGATTAAGCATTGGTAACTGTCAGACCAAGTTTACTCATATATA
CTTTAGATTGATTTAAAACTTCATTTTTAATTTAAAAGGATCTAGGTGAAGATCCTTTTTGATAATCTCA
TGACCAAAATCCCTTAACGTGAGTTTTCGTTCCACTGAGCGTCAGACCCCGTAGAAAAGATCAAAGGATC
TTCTTGAGATCCTTTTTTTCTGCGCGTAATCTGCTGCTTGCAAACAAAAAAACCACCGCTACCAGCGGTG
GTTTGTTTGCCGGATCAAGAGCTACCAACTCTTTTTCCGAAGGTAACTGGCTTCAGCAGAGCGCAGATAC
CAAATACTGTTCTTCTAGTGTAGCCGTAGTTAGGCCACCACTTCAAGAACTCTGTAGCACCGCCTACATA
CCTCGCTCTGCTAATCCTGTTACCAGTGGCTGCTGCCAGTGGCGATAAGTCGTGTCTTACCGGGTTGGAC
TCAAGACGATAGTTACCGGATAAGGCGCAGCGGTCGGGCTGAACGGGGGGTTCGTGCACACAGCCCAGCT
TGGAGCGAACGACCTACACCGAACTGAGATACCTACAGCGTGAGCTATGAGAAAGCGCCACGCTTCCCGA
AGGGAGAAAGGCGGACAGGTATCCGGTAAGCGGCAGGGTCGGAACAGGAGAGCGCACGAGGGAGCTTCCA
GGGGGAAACGCCTGGTATCTTTATAGTCCTGTCGGGTTTCGCCACCTCTGACTTGAGCGTCGATTTTTGT
GATGCTCGTCAGGGGGGCGGAGCCTATGGAAAAACGCCAGCAACGCGGCCTTTTTACGGTTCCTGGCCTT
TTGC
Features (pLannotate 1.2.2; 15 found; start..end, strand, type, name):
     31..58      +  repeat_region  AAV2 ITR (fragment): inverted terminal repeat of adeno-associated virus serotype 2 inverted
     87..114     +  repeat_region  AAV2 ITR (fragment): inverted terminal repeat of adeno-associated virus serotype 2 inverted
    203..414     +  promoter       EF-1α core promoter: core promoter for human elongation factor EF-1α
    477..3374    +  CDS            RfxCas13d: RNA-targeting Type VI CRISPR protein from Ruminococcus flavefaciens strain XPD3002 (Konermann et al., 2018)
   3414..3440    +  CDS            3xHA (fragment): three tandem HA epitope tags
   3510..4216    +  CDS            mCherry (fragment): monomeric derivative of DsRed fluorescent protein (Shaner et al., 2004) mammalian codon-optimized
   4224..4272    +  polyA_signal   poly(A) signal: synthetic polyadenylation signal
   4280..4420    +  repeat_region  AAV2 ITR: inverted terminal repeat of adeno-associated virus serotype 2 inverted
   4425..4476    -  misc_feature   bom (fragment): basis of mobility region from pBR322
   4495..4950    +  rep_origin     f1 ori (sequence partly withheld): f1 bacteriophage origin of replication; arrow indicates direction of (+) strand synthesis
   4951..5000    -  misc_feature   bom (fragment): basis of mobility region from pBR322
   5102..5137    -  CDS            rop (fragment): Rop protein, which maintains plasmids at low copy number; rop
   5232..5336    +  promoter       AmpR promoter: bla
   5337..6197    +  CDS            AmpR: β-lactamase; bla; confers resistance to ampicillin, carbenicillin, and related antibiotics
   6368..6956    +  rep_origin     ori: high-copy-number ColE1/pMB1/pBR322/pUC origin of replication
