[The description below was written by a language model from this plasmid's Addgene catalogue record and pLannotate feature annotations shown in this document.]
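Description:
pAAV-EFS-CasRx-T2A-mCherry-pA is an adeno-associated virus transfer plasmid of about 7 kb built on a pAAV backbone and designed to express the RNA-targeting CRISPR effector CasRx (RfxCas13d, from Ruminococcus flavefaciens) in mammalian cells. It is maintained in bacteria through a high-copy ColE1/pUC-type origin and selected with ampicillin via the β-lactamase gene and its own promoter. An f1 phage origin is also present in the backbone. The record lists a recombination-deficient strain for propagation, which is common for ITR-containing plasmids because the repeats are prone to rearrangement. The annotation finds one complete AAV2 ITR downstream of the cassette, whereas the upstream ITR is detected only as two short fragments. This may reflect either the difficulty of sequencing through the hairpin or a partial ITR, and the record does not resolve which.

Between the ITRs, the short EF-1α core promoter (EFS) drives the unmutated CasRx coding sequence. Its compact size helps keep this large open reading frame within AAV packaging capacity. A fragment matching an HA epitope tag follows the CasRx sequence, suggesting the protein can be detected immunologically. According to the plasmid name, a T2A self-cleaving peptide then links CasRx to mCherry, although the T2A itself is not annotated in the feature table. This arrangement yields the nuclease and the red fluorescent reporter as separate proteins from a single transcript, so that mCherry marks transduced cells. A small synthetic polyadenylation signal terminates the transcript. No guide RNA expression cassette is annotated, so targeting guides would presumably need to be supplied separately. The stated purpose is simply CasRx expression, and the plasmid belongs to an AAV vector resource for Cas13d-based RNA targeting.
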