Addgene plasmid #192494: pAAV-EFS-CasRx-T2A-mCherry-pA
Purpose: To express CasRx
Depositing lab: Jonathan Ploski. Depositing organization: Pennsylvania State University, College of Medicine. Publication: Adeno-associated viral vector resource for the RNA-targeting Cas13d: A comparison of high-fidelity variants, DjCas13d and hfCas13d. Back F, Sandoval A, Vu LM, Hong VM, Bhaskara A, Rodriguez SR, O'Brien JT, Kolber BJ, Kroener S, Ploski JE. Mol Ther Methods Clin Dev. 2025 Aug 20;33(4):101565. doi: 10.1016/j.omtm.2025.101565. eCollection 2025 Dec 11. PubMed 41020266.
Backbone
  Vector backbone: pAAV
  Vector type: AAV
Growth in bacteria
  Bacterial resistance: Ampicillin, 100 μg/mL
  Growth temperature: 37°C
  Growth strain: NEB Stable
  Copy number: High Copy
Gene/Insert
  Gene/Insert name: CasRx (alt name: RfxCas13d)
  Species: R. flavefaciens
  Mutation: No
  Promoter: EFS
  Cloning method: Restriction Enzyme; 5′ cloning site Unknown (unknown if destroyed)
Terms and licenses: Academic/Nonprofit Terms; Industry Terms: Not Available to Industry
How to cite: pAAV-EFS-CasRx-T2A-mCherry-pA was a gift from Jonathan Ploski (Addgene plasmid # 192494 ; http://n2t.net/addgene:192494 ; RRID:Addgene_192494)
